Addgene plasmid #226761: p38.pA.OFP.mCMV.hPGK.G5-Flag-NGFR.WPRE
Purpose: 5G repeat, NGFR in p20
Depositing lab: Ferdinando Pucci. Depositing organization: Oregon Health & Science University. Publication: Cell Surface Labeling by Engineered Extracellular Vesicles. Hamilton N, Claudio NM, Armstrong RJ, Pucci F. Adv Biosyst. 2020 Dec;4(12):e2000007. doi: 10.1002/adbi.202000007. Epub 2020 May 10. PubMed 32390342.
Backbone
  Vector backbone: p20
  Backbone manufacturer: pucci lab
  Vector type: Mammalian Expression
Growth in bacteria
  Bacterial resistance: Ampicillin, 100 μg/mL
  Growth temperature: 37°C
  Growth strain: NEB Stable
  Copy number: Unknown
Gene/Insert
  Gene/Insert name: ngfr
  Species: H. sapiens (human)
  Entrez Gene: NGFR (a.k.a. CD271, Gp80-LNGFR, TNFRSF16, p75(NTR), p75NTR)
Terms and licenses: Academic/Nonprofit Terms; Industry Terms: Not Available to Industry
How to cite: p38.pA.OFP.mCMV.hPGK.G5-Flag-NGFR.WPRE was a gift from Ferdinando Pucci (Addgene plasmid # 226761 ; http://n2t.net/addgene:226761 ; RRID:Addgene_226761)
