[The description below was written by a language model from this plasmid's Addgene catalogue record and pLannotate feature annotations shown in this document.]
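Description:
p38.pA.OFP.mCMV.hPGK.G5-Flag-NGFR.WPRE is an 8,975-nt plasmid catalogued as a mammalian expression vector on the depositing lab's p20 backbone. Its feature table shows the architecture of a third-generation, self-inactivating HIV-1 lentiviral transfer vector. A CMV enhancer/promoter replaces the U3 region upstream of a truncated 5' LTR. This is followed by the Ψ packaging signal with a gag fragment, the RRE for Rev-dependent export of the genomic RNA, and the cPPT/CTS. The vector ends in a ΔU3 3' LTR with an SV40 poly(A) signal downstream. Propagation in E. coli relies on a high-copy pUC-type origin and ampicillin resistance (AmpR). An f1 ori, an SV40 ori, and lac/T3/T7 remnants of a cloning-vector backbone are also present.

The payload is a bidirectional cassette. In the sense direction, the human PGK promoter drives a fragment of human NGFR (CD271/p75NTR), followed by a WPRE fragment that enhances transcript stability and expression. The name and purpose line indicate that the receptor carries a five-glycine repeat (G5) and a Flag tag, although neither element is annotated separately in the table. In the antisense direction sits mOrange2, the "OFP" of the name, with an SV40 poly(A) signal annotated beyond its 3' end. The name implies that a minimal CMV promoter (mCMV) fused back-to-back with hPGK drives this reporter, but that element is not annotated. This layout would let orange fluorescence report transduced cells that co-express the surface-displayed tagged NGFR. The associated publication concerns cell surface labeling by engineered extracellular vesicles, but the record does not spell out the specific role of the glycine repeat.
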