Features (pLannotate 1.2.2; 29 found; start..end, strand, type, name):
    112..247     +  rep_origin     SV40 ori: SV40 origin of replication
    268..286     -  promoter       T7 promoter: promoter for bacteriophage T7 RNA polymerase
    294..449     +  CDS            lacZα (fragment): LacZα fragment of β-galactosidase; lacZ fragment
    454..882     +  rep_origin     f1 ori (sequence partly withheld): f1 bacteriophage origin of replication; arrow indicates direction of (+) strand synthesis
    935..1039    +  promoter       AmpR promoter: bla
   1040..1900    +  CDS            AmpR: β-lactamase; bla; confers resistance to ampicillin, carbenicillin, and related antibiotics
   2071..2659    +  rep_origin     ori: high-copy-number ColE1/pMB1/pBR322/pUC origin of replication
   2842..2934    +  CDS            lacI (fragment): lac repressor; lacI; The lac repressor binds to the lac operator to inhibit transcription in E. coli. This inhibition can be relieved by adding lactose or isopropyl-β-D-thiogalactopyranoside (IPTG).
   2947..2968    +  protein_bind   CAP binding site: CAP binding activates transcription in the presence of cAMP. E. coli catabolite activator protein
   2983..3013    +  promoter       lac promoter: promoter for the E. coli lac operon
   3021..3037    +  protein_bind   lac operator: The lac repressor binds to the lac operator to inhibit transcription in E. coli. This inhibition can be relieved by adding lactose or isopropyl-β-D-thiogalactopyranoside (IPTG). lac repressor encoded by lacI
   3082..3100    +  promoter       T3 promoter: promoter for bacteriophage T3 RNA polymerase
   3201..3580    +  enhancer       CMV enhancer: human cytomegalovirus immediate early enhancer
   3581..3784    +  promoter       CMV promoter: human cytomegalovirus (CMV) immediate early promoter
   3799..3979    +  LTR            5' LTR (truncated): truncated 5' long terminal repeat (LTR) from HIV-1
   4026..4151    +  misc_feature   HIV-1 Ψ: packaging signal of human immunodeficiency virus type 1
   4135..4498    +  CDS            HIV-1 gag (fragment): gag protein from human immunodeficiency virus 1; gag
   4644..4877    +  misc_feature   RRE: The Rev response element (RRE) of HIV-1 allows for Rev-dependent mRNA export from the nucleus to the cytoplasm.
   5254..5354    +  CDS            Rev (fragment): human immunodeficiency virus 1 (HIV-1) Rev protein; rev; enhances nuclear export of unspliced and incompletely spliced viral mRNAs
   5373..5490    +  misc_feature   cPPT/CTS: central polypurine tract and central termination sequence of HIV-1
   5520..5604    +  CDS            large T antigen (fragment): large T antigen from SV40 (simian virus 40)
   5627..5761    +  polyA_signal   SV40 poly(A) signal: SV40 polyadenylation signal
   5802..6509    -  CDS            mOrange2: mOrange2 is a basic (constitutively fluorescent) orange fluorescent protein published in 2008, derived from Discosoma sp.. It has high acid sensitivity.
   6550..7060    +  promoter       hPGK promoter: human phosphoglycerate kinase 1 promoter
   7075..7956    +  CDS            NGFR (fragment): TNR16_HUMAN - Also known as TNFRSF16. Experimental evidence at protein level: Swiss-Prot protein existence level 1. Low affinity receptor which can bind to NGF, BDNF, NTF3, and NTF4. Forms a heterodimeric receptor with SORCS2 that binds the precursor forms of NGF, BDNF and NTF3 with high affinity, and has much lower affinity for mature NGF and BDNF (PubMed:24908487). Plays an important role in differentiation and survival of specific neuronal populations during development (By similarity). Can mediate cell survival as well as cell death of neural cells. Plays a role in the inactivation of RHOA
   7990..8536    +  misc_feature   WPRE (fragment): woodchuck hepatitis virus posttranscriptional regulatory element
   8551..8619    +  CDS            nef (fragment): NEF_HV1Z2 - Experimental evidence at protein level: Swiss-Prot protein existence level 1. Extracellular Nef protein targets CD4(+) T-lymphocytes for apoptosis by interacting with CXCR4 surface receptors. From Human immunodeficiency virus type 1 group M subtype D (isolate Z2/CDC-Z34) (HIV-1).
   8621..8854    +  LTR            3' LTR (ΔU3): self-inactivating 3' long terminal repeat (LTR) from HIV-1
   8926..72      +  polyA_signal   SV40 poly(A) signal (across the origin): SV40 polyadenylation signal
>Addgene plasmid #226761 | p38.pA.OFP.mCMV.hPGK.G5-Flag-NGFR.WPRE | addgene full sequence | sequence record 452562 | Addgene NGS Result
AAATTTCACAAATAAAGCATTTTTTTCACTGCATTCTAGTTGTGGTTTGTCCAAACTCATCAATGTATCT
TATCATGTCTGGCTCTAGCTATCCCGCCCCTAACTCCGCCCATCCCGCCCCTAACTCCGCCCAGTTCCGC
CCATTCTCCGCCCCATGGCTGACTAATTTTTTTTATTTATGCAGAGGCCGAGGCCGCCTCGGCCTCTGAG
CTATTCCAGAAGTAGTGAGGAGGCTTTTTTGGAGGCCTAGGGACGTACCCAATTCGCCCTATAGTGAGTC
GTATTACGCGCGCTCACTGGCCGTCGTTTTACAACGTCGTGACTGGGAAAACCCTGGCGTTACCCAACTT
AATCGCCTTGCAGCACATCCCCCTTTCGCCAGCTGGCGTAATAGCGAAGAGGCCCGCACCGATCGCCCTT
CCCAACAGTTGCGCAGCCTGAATGGCGAATGGG
[124 nt withheld, positions 454-577]
C
[91 nt withheld, positions 579-669]
A
[49 nt withheld, positions 671-719]
CCTTTGACGTTGGAGTCCACGTTCTTT
[37 nt withheld, positions 747-783]
ACCCTATCTCGGTCTATTCTTTTGATTTATAAGGGATTTTGCCGATTTCGGCCTATTGGTTAAAAAATGA
GCTGATTTAACAAAAATTTAACGCGAATTTTAACAAAATATTAACGCTTACAATTTAGGTGGCACTTTTC
GGGGAAATGTGCGCGGAACCCCTATTTGTTTATTTTTCTAAATACATTCAAATATGTATCCGCTCATGAG
ACAATAACCCTGATAAATGCTTCAATAATATTGAAAAAGGAAGAGTATGAGTATTCAACATTTCCGTGTC
GCCCTTATTCCCTTTTTTGCGGCATTTTGCCTTCCTGTTTTTGCTCACCCAGAAACGCTGGTGAAAGTAA
AAGATGCTGAAGATCAGTTGGGTGCACGAGTGGGTTACATCGAACTGGATCTCAACAGCGGTAAGATCCT
TGAGAGTTTTCGCCCCGAAGAACGTTTTCCAATGATGAGCACTTTTAAAGTTCTGCTATGTGGCGCGGTA
TTATCCCGTATTGACGCCGGGCAAGAGCAACTCGGTCGCCGCATACACTATTCTCAGAATGACTTGGTTG
AGTACTCACCAGTCACAGAAAAGCATCTTACGGATGGCATGACAGTAAGAGAATTATGCAGTGCTGCCAT
AACCATGAGTGATAACACTGCGGCCAACTTACTTCTGACAACGATCGGAGGACCGAAGGAGCTAACCGCT
TTTTTGCACAACATGGGGGATCATGTAACTCGCCTTGATCGTTGGGAACCGGAGCTGAATGAAGCCATAC
CAAACGACGAGCGTGACACCACGATGCCTGTAGCAATGGCAACAACGTTGCGCAAACTATTAACTGGCGA
ACTACTTACTCTAGCTTCCCGGCAACAATTAATAGACTGGATGGAGGCGGATAAAGTTGCAGGACCACTT
CTGCGCTCGGCCCTTCCGGCTGGCTGGTTTATTGCTGATAAATCTGGAGCCGGTGAGCGTGGGTCTCGCG
GTATCATTGCAGCACTGGGGCCAGATGGTAAGCCCTCCCGTATCGTAGTTATCTACACGACGGGGAGTCA
GGCAACTATGGATGAACGAAATAGACAGATCGCTGAGATAGGTGCCTCACTGATTAAGCATTGGTAACTG
TCAGACCAAGTTTACTCATATATACTTTAGATTGATTTAAAACTTCATTTTTAATTTAAAAGGATCTAGG
TGAAGATCCTTTTTGATAATCTCATGACCAAAATCCCTTAACGTGAGTTTTCGTTCCACTGAGCGTCAGA
CCCCGTAGAAAAGATCAAAGGATCTTCTTGAGATCCTTTTTTTCTGCGCGTAATCTGCTGCTTGCAAACA
AAAAAACCACCGCTACCAGCGGTGGTTTGTTTGCCGGATCAAGAGCTACCAACTCTTTTTCCGAAGGTAA
CTGGCTTCAGCAGAGCGCAGATACCAAATACTGTTCTTCTAGTGTAGCCGTAGTTAGGCCACCACTTCAA
GAACTCTGTAGCACCGCCTACATACCTCGCTCTGCTAATCCTGTTACCAGTGGCTGCTGCCAGTGGCGAT
AAGTCGTGTCTTACCGGGTTGGACTCAAGACGATAGTTACCGGATAAGGCGCAGCGGTCGGGCTGAACGG
GGGGTTCGTGCACACAGCCCAGCTTGGAGCGAACGACCTACACCGAACTGAGATACCTACAGCGTGAGCT
ATGAGAAAGCGCCACGCTTCCCGAAGGGAGAAAGGCGGACAGGTATCCGGTAAGCGGCAGGGTCGGAACA
GGAGAGCGCACGAGGGAGCTTCCAGGGGGAAACGCCTGGTATCTTTATAGTCCTGTCGGGTTTCGCCACC
TCTGACTTGAGCGTCGATTTTTGTGATGCTCGTCAGGGGGGCGGAGCCTATGGAAAAACGCCAGCAACGC
GGCCTTTTTACGGTTCCTGGCCTTTTGCTGGCCTTTTGCTCACATGTTCTTTCCTGCGTTATCCCCTGAT
TCTGTGGATAACCGTATTACCGCCTTTGAGTGAGCTGATACCGCTCGCCGCAGCCGAACGACCGAGCGCA
GCGAGTCAGTGAGCGAGGAAGCGGAAGAGCGCCCAATACGCAAACCGCCTCTCCCCGCGCGTTGGCCGAT
TCATTAATGCAGCTGGCACGACAGGTTTCCCGACTGGAAAGCGGGCAGTGAGCGCAACGCAATTAATGTG
AGTTAGCTCACTCATTAGGCACCCCAGGCTTTACACTTTATGCTTCCGGCTCGTATGTTGTGTGGAATTG
TGAGCGGATAACAATTTCACACAGGAAACAGCTATGACCATGATTACGCCAAGCGCGCAATTAACCCTCA
CTAAAGGGAACAAAAGCTGGAGCTGCAAGCTTGGCCATTGCATACGTTGTATCCATATCATAATATGTAC
ATTTATATTGGCTCATGTCCAACATTACCGCCATGTTGACATTGATTATTGACTAGTTATTAATAGTAAT
CAATTACGGGGTCATTAGTTCATAGCCCATATATGGAGTTCCGCGTTACATAACTTACGGTAAATGGCCC
GCCTGGCTGACCGCCCAACGACCCCCGCCCATTGACGTCAATAATGACGTATGTTCCCATAGTAACGCCA
ATAGGGACTTTCCATTGACGTCAATGGGTGGAGTATTTACGGTAAACTGCCCACTTGGCAGTACATCAAG
TGTATCATATGCCAAGTACGCCCCCTATTGACGTCAATGACGGTAAATGGCCCGCCTGGCATTATGCCCA
GTACATGACCTTATGGGACTTTCCTACTTGGCAGTACATCTACGTATTAGTCATCGCTATTACCATGGTG
ATGCGGTTTTGGCAGTACATCAATGGGCGTGGATAGCGGTTTGACTCACGGGGATTTCCAAGTCTCCACC
CCATTGACGTCAATGGGAGTTTGTTTTGGCACCAAAATCAACGGGACTTTCCAAAATGTCGTAACAACTC
CGCCCCATTGACGCAAATGGGCGGTAGGCGTGTACGGTGGGAGGTCTATATAAGCAGAGCTCGTTTAGTG
AACCGGGGTCTCTCTGGTTAGACCAGATCTGAGCCTGGGAGCTCTCTGGCTAACTAGGGAACCCACTGCT
TAAGCCTCAATAAAGCTTGCCTTGAGTGCTTCAAGTAGTGTGTGCCCGTCTGTTGTGTGACTCTGGTAAC
TAGAGATCCCTCAGACCCTTTTAGTCAGTGTGGAAAATCTCTAGCAGTGGCGCCCGAACAGGGACTTGAA
AGCGAAAGGGAAACCAGAGGAGCTCTCTCGACGCAGGACTCGGCTTGCTGAAGCGCGCACGGCAAGAGGC
GAGGGGCGGCGACTGGTGAGTACGCCAAAAATTTTGACTAGCGGAGGCTAGAAGGAGAGAGATGGGTGCG
AGAGCGTCAGTATTAAGCGGGGGAGAATTAGATCGCGATGGGAAAAAATTCGGTTAAGGCCAGGGGGAAA
GAAAAAATATAAATTAAAACATATAGTATGGGCAAGCAGGGAGCTAGAACGATTCGCAGTTAATCCTGGC
CTGTTAGAAACATCAGAAGGCTGTAGACAAATACTGGGACAGCTACAACCATCCCTTCAGACAGGATCAG
AAGAACTTAGATCATTATATAATACAGTAGCAACCCTCTATTGTGTGCATCAAAGGATAGAGATAAAAGA
CACCAAGGAAGCTTTAGACAAGATAGAGGAAGAGCAAAACAAAAGTAAGACCACCGCACAGCAAGCGGCC
GCTGATCTTCAGACCTGGAGGAGGAGATATGAGGGACAATTGGAGAAGTGAATTATATAAATATAAAGTA
GTAAAAATTGAACCATTAGGAGTAGCACCCACCAAGGCAAAGAGAAGAGTGGTGCAGAGAGAAAAAAGAG
CAGTGGGAATAGGAGCTTTGTTCCTTGGGTTCTTGGGAGCAGCAGGAAGCACTATGGGCGCAGCGTCAAT
GACGCTGACGGTACAGGCCAGACAATTATTGTCTGGTATAGTGCAGCAGCAGAACAATTTGCTGAGGGCT
ATTGAGGCGCAACAGCATCTGTTGCAACTCACAGTCTGGGGCATCAAGCAGCTCCAGGCAAGAATCCTGG
CTGTGGAAAGATACCTAAAGGATCAACAGCTCCTGGGGATTTGGGGTTGCTCTGGAAAACTCATTTGCAC
CACTGCTGTGCCTTGGAATGCTAGTTGGAGTAATAAATCTCTGGAACAGATTTGGAATCACACGACCTGG
ATGGAGTGGGACAGAGAAATTAACAATTACACAAGCTTAATACACTCCTTAATTGAAGAATCGCAAAACC
AGCAAGAAAAGAATGAACAAGAATTATTGGAATTAGATAAATGGGCAAGTTTGTGGAATTGGTTTAACAT
AACAAATTGGCTGTGGTATATAAAATTATTCATAATGATAGTAGGAGGCTTGGTAGGTTTAAGAATAGTT
TTTGCTGTACTTTCTATAGTGAATAGAGTTAGGCAGGGATATTCACCATTATCGTTTCAGACCCACCTCC
CAACCCCGAGGGGACCCGACAGGCCCGAAGGAATAGAAGAAGAAGGTGGAGAGAGAGACAGAGACAGATC
CATTCGATTAGTGAACGGATCTCGACGGTATCGGTTAACTTTTAAAAGAAAAGGGGGGATTGGGGGGTAC
AGTGCAGGGGAAAGAATAGTAGACATAATAGCAACAGACATACAAACTAAAGAATTACAAAAACAAATTA
CAAAAATTCAAAATTTTATCGATCACGAGACTAGCCTCGAGAGATCTGATCATAATCAGCCATACCACAT
TTGTAGAGGTTTTACTTGCTTTAAAAAACCTCCCACACCTCCCCCTGAACCTGAAACATAAAATGAATGC
AATTGTTGTTGTTAACTTGTTTATTGCAGCTTATAATGGTTACAAATAAGGCAATAGCATCACAAATTTC
ACAAATAAGGCATTTTTTTCACTGCATTCTAGTTTTGGTTTGTCCAAACTCATCAATGTATCTTATCATG
TCTGGATCTCAAATCCCTCGGAAGCTGCGCCTGTCATCGGCTAGCTTACTTGTACAGCTCGTCCATGCCG
CCGGTGGAGTGGCGGCCCTCGGCGCGTTCGTACTGTTCCACGATGGTGTAGTCCTCGTTGTGGGAGGTGA
TGTCCAACTTGATGTCGACGATGTAGGCGCCGGGCAGCTGCACGGGCTTCTTGGCCTTGTAGGTGGTCTT
GACCTCGGAGGTGTAGTGGCCGCCGTCCTTCAGCTTCAGCCTCATCTTGATCTTGCCCTTCAGGGCACCG
TCCTCGGGGTACATCCGCTCGGAGGAGGCCTCCCAGCCCATGGTCTTCTTCTGCATCACGGGGCCGTCGG
AGGGGAAGTTGGTGCCGCGCAGCTTCACCTTGTAGATGAACTCGCCGTCCTGCAGGGAGGAGTCCTGGGT
CACGGTCACCACGCCGCCGTCCTCGTAGTTCATCACGCGCTCCCACTTGAAGCCCTCGGGGAAGGACAGC
TTGAAGTAGTCGGGGATGTCGGCGGGGTGCTTCACGTAGGCCTTGGAGCCGTAGGTGAAATGAGGGGACA
GGATGTCCCAGGCGAAGGGCAGGGGGCCACCCTTGGTCACCTTCAGCTTAGCGGTCTGAAAGCCCTCGTA
GGGGCGGCCCTCGCCCTCGCCCTCGATCTCGAACTCGTGGCCGTTCACGGAGCCCTCCATGCGCACCTTG
AAGCGCATGAACTCCTTGATGATGGCCATGTTATTCTCCTCGCCCTTGCTCACCATGCGGCCGCCAGTGT
GATGGATGCTCGACTTCGAATTCCACGGGGTTGGGGTTGCGCCTTTTCCAAGGCAGCCCTGGGTTTGCGC
AGGGACGCGGCTGCTCTGGGCGTGGTTCCGGGAAACGCAGCGGCGCCGACCCTGGGTCTCGCACATTCTT
CACGTCCGTTCGCAGCGTCACCCGGATCTTCGCCGCTACCCTTGTGGGCCCCCCGGCGACGCTTCCTGCT
CCGCCCCTAAGTCGGGAAGGTTCCTTGCGGTTCGCGGCGTGCCGGACGTGACAAACGGAAGCCGCACGTC
TCACTAGTACCCTCGCAGACGGACAGCGCCAGGGAGCAATGGCAGCGCGCCGACCGCGATGGGCTGTGGC
CAATAGCGGCTGCTCAGCAGGGCGCGCCGAGAGCAGCGGCCGGGAAGGGGCGGTGCGGGAGGCGGGGTGT
GGGGCGGTAGTGTGGGCCCTGTTCCTGCCCGCGCGGTGTTCCGCATTCTGCAAGCCTCCGGAGCGCACGT
CGGCAGTCGGCTCCCTCGTTGACCGAATCACCGACCTCTCTCCCCAGGGGGATCCGCCACCATGGGTGCC
GGCGCCACCGGTAGGGCTATGGATGGCCCTAGGCTCCTCTTGCTGCTTTTGTTGGGGGTGTCATTGGGCG
GTGCCGGAGGCGGAGGCGGAGACTACAAGGATGACGACGATAAGGGTTCCGGCTTGGAAAAGGAAGCCTG
TCCTACTGGACTCTACACACACAGTGGTGAATGCTGCAAAGCATGTAACCTTGGTGAGGGCGTAGCTCAG
CCCTGTGGCGCAAACCAAACCGTATGTGAGCCATGTCTGGACTCCGTTACCTTTTCCGATGTCGTAAGTG
CTACCGAGCCCTGTAAACCCTGCACTGAATGTGTTGGACTGCAAAGCATGTCAGCACCTTGCGTAGAGGC
TGATGATGCCGTGTGCCGGTGCGCATATGGATATTATCAGGACGAGACCACAGGTCGATGCGAAGCATGT
CGGGTCTGTGAGGCCGGAAGTGGATTGGTATTTAGTTGCCAAGACAAACAGAACACTGTGTGCGAAGAAT
GTCCCGATGGTACTTATAGCGATGAGGCCAATCATGTAGATCCTTGCTTGCCATGTACTGTATGCGAAGA
TACCGAGAGACAACTGCGCGAATGTACTCGGTGGGCAGACGCTGAATGTGAAGAAATTCCAGGGAGATGG
ATAACCCGATCCACCCCTCCAGAGGGGTCAGACAGTACAGCTCCCTCAACACAGGAACCAGAGGCCCCTC
CAGAGCAGGACCTGATAGCATCAACCGTGGCAGGCGTCGTGACAACCGTTATGGGAAGCAGCCAGCCAGT
CGTCACCAGAGGCACCACAGACAATCTTATACCAGTGTACTGCTCAATCTTGGCAGCAGTCGTAGTCGGC
TTGGTAGCCTACATAGCCTTTAAGCGCTGGAATCGCGGGATATTGTAGGGATCCGCCGATGTCGACAATC
AACCTCTGGATTACAAAATTTGTGAAAGATTGACTGGTATTCTTAACTATGTTGCTCCTTTTACGCTATG
TGGATACGCTGCTTTAATGCCTTTGTATCATGCTATTGCTTCCCGTATGGCTTTCATTTTCTCCTCCTTG
TATAAATCCTGGTTGCTGTCTCTTTATGAGGAGTTGTGGCCCGTTGTCAGGCAACGTGGCGTGGTGTGCA
CTGTGTTTGCTGACGCAACCCCCACTGGTTGGGGCATTGCCACCACCTGTCAGCTCCTTTCCGGGACTTT
CGCTTTCCCCCTCCCTATTGCCACGGCGGAACTCATCGCCGCCTGCCTTGCCCGCTGCTGGACAGGGGCT
CGGCTGTTGGGCACTGACAATTCCGTGGTGTTGTCGGGGAAGCTGACGTCCTTTCCATGGCTGCTCGCCT
GTGTTGCCACCTGGATTCTGCGCGGGACGTCCTTCTGCTACGTCCCTTCGGCCCTCAATCCAGCGGACCT
TCCTTCCCGCGGCCTGCTGCCGGCTCTAGAGCCTCTTCCGCGTCTTCGCCTTCCCGGGTCGAGCTCGGTA
CCTTTAAGACCAATGACTTACAAGGCAGCTGTAGATCTTAGCCACTTTTTAAAAGAAAAGGGGGGACTGG
AAGGGCTAATTCACTCCCAACGAAGACAAGATCTGCTTTTTGCTTGTACTGGGTCTCTCTGGTTAGACCA
GATCTGAGCCTGGGAGCTCTCTGGCTAACTAGGGAACCCACTGCTTAAGCCTCAATAAAGCTTGCCTTGA
GTGCTTCAAGTAGTGTGTGCCCGTCTGTTGTGTGACTCTGGTAACTAGAGATCCCTCAGACCCTTTTAGT
CAGTGTGGAAAATCTCTAGCAGTAGTAGTTCATGTCATCTTATTATTCAGTATTTATAACTTGCAAAGAA
ATGAATATCAGAGAGTGAGAGGAACTTGTTTATTGCAGCTTATAATGGTTACAAATAAAGCAATAGCATC
AC
